Addgene plasmid #39335: pET28b(+)-HP0377 C92A
Depositing lab: SeWon Suh. Depositing organization: Seoul National University.
Backbone
  Vector backbone: pET28b(+)
  Backbone manufacturer: Novagen
  Backbone size w/o insert (bp): 5369
  Total vector size (bp): 5936
  Vector type: Bacterial Expression
Growth in bacteria
  Bacterial resistance: Kanamycin, 50 μg/mL
  Growth temperature: 37°C
  Growth strain: DH5alpha
  Copy number: Low Copy
Gene/Insert
  Gene/Insert name: oxidoreductase
  Species: Helicobacter pylori
  Insert size (bp): 567
  Mutation: changed Cysteine 92 to Alanine
  GenBank ID: AAD07445.1
  Promoter: T7
  Tag / fusion protein: His-tag (N terminal on backbone)
  Cloning method: Restriction Enzyme; 5′ cloning site NdeI (not destroyed); 3′ cloning site XhoI (not destroyed)
  Sequencing primers: 5′ T7; 3′ T7
Terms and licenses: Academic/Nonprofit Terms; Industry Terms: Not Available to Industry
Depositor comments: This construct can be expressed in BL21(DE3) cells.
How to cite: pET28b(+)-HP0377 C92A was a gift from SeWon Suh (Addgene plasmid # 39335 ; http://n2t.net/addgene:39335 ; RRID:Addgene_39335)
