[The description below was written by a language model from this plasmid's Addgene catalogue record.]
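Description:
pET28b(+)-HP0377 C92A is a bacterial expression plasmid built on the Novagen pET28b(+) backbone, carrying a 567 bp insert from Helicobacter pylori annotated as an oxidoreductase (HP0377, as indicated by the construct name). The total size is recorded as about 5.9 kb. The plasmid is selected with kanamycin, is listed as low copy, and is propagated in a standard E. coli cloning strain. No feature table accompanies the record, so details such as the origin of replication or other backbone elements are not explicitly listed, although they would be those of the commercial pET28b(+) vector.

The coding sequence was inserted between the NdeI and XhoI sites, both of which remain intact, placing it under the T7 promoter and in frame with the backbone-encoded N-terminal His-tag, which allows purification of the product by immobilised metal affinity chromatography. Because transcription depends on T7 RNA polymerase, expression requires a host that supplies this enzyme, and the depositor notes that the construct can be expressed in BL21(DE3) cells.

The insert carries a point mutation changing cysteine 92 to alanine. The record does not explain the rationale for this substitution. Replacing a cysteine with alanine in an oxidoreductase is commonly done to probe the contribution of a specific thiol to redox activity or to disulfide formation, but that is a general inference here. The construct is suited to recombinant production of the His-tagged mutant protein for biochemical or structural comparison with the wild-type enzyme.
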