>Addgene plasmid #39335 | pET28b(+)-HP0377 C92A | depositor partial sequence | sequence record 49606 | pET28b(+)-HP0377 C92A sequence 570 bps
TTAGACGAAAATCTTTTAAGCTCTGGCTCTCAAAGCTCCAAAGAATTAAACGATGAGCGAGACAATATAG
ACAAAAAGAGTTACGCTGGTTTAGAAGATGTTTTTTCAGACAATAAGTCCATTAGTCCTAACGATAAATA
CATGCTTTTAGTTTTTGGCCGTAATGGTTGCTCCTATGCTGAAAGGTTTAAAAAAGATCTCAAAAATGTC
AAAGAATTGCGCGACTACATTAAAGAGCATTTTAGCGCTTACTATGTCAATATCAGCTACTCCAAAGAGC
ATGATTTTAAAGTCGGCGATAAAAATAATGAAAAAGAAATCAAAATGTCCACAGAAGAATTAGCGCAAAT
TTATGCCGTCCAATCCACCCCTACGATTGTTTTATCCGATAAAACCGGCAAAACCATCTATGAATTGCCC
GGCTATATGCCCTCTACGCAATTTTTAGCCGTGTTAGAATTTATCGGCGATGGGAAGTATCAAGACACAA
AAGACGATGAGGATCTCACTAAAAAATTAAAGGCTTACATCAAGTATAAAACCAACCTTTCTAAAAGCAA
GTCTAACTAG
