>Addgene plasmid #39335 | pET28b(+)-HP0377 C92A | addgene partial sequence | sequence record 53488 | T7 5'-TAATACGACTCACTATAGGG-3'
CTCTGAATATTTTGTTTACTTTAAGAAGGAGATATACCATGGGCAGCAGCCATCATCATCATCATCACAG
CAGCGGCCTGGTGCCGCGCGGCAGCCATATGTTAGACGAAAATCTTTTAAGCTCTGGCTCTCAAAGCTCC
AAAGAATTAAACGATGAGCGAGACAATATAGACAAAAAGAGTTACGCTGGTTTAGAAGATGTTTTTTCAG
ACAATAAGTCCATTAGTCCTAACGATAAATACATGCTTTTAGTTTTTGGCCGTAATGGTTGCTCCTATGC
TGAAAGGTTTAAAAAAGATCTCAAAAATGTCAAAGAATTGCGCGACTACATTAAAGAGCATTTTAGCGCT
TACTATGTCAATATCAGCTACTCCAAAGAGCATGATTTTAAAGTCGGCGATAAAAATAATGAAAAAGAAA
TCAAAATGTCCACAGAAGAATTAGCGCAAATTTATGCCGTCCAATCCACCCCTACGATTGTTTTATCCGA
TAAAACCGGCAAAACCATCTATGAATTGCCCGGCTATATGCCCTCTACGCAATTTTTAGCCGTGTTAGAA
TTTATCGGCGATGGGAAGTATCAAGACACAAAAGACGATGAGGATCTCACTAAAAAATTAAAGGCTTACA
TCAAGTATAAAACCAACCTTTCTAAAAGCAAGTCTAACTAACTCGAGCACCACCACCACCACCACTGAGA
TCCGGCTGCTAACAAAGCCCGAAAGGAAGCTGAGTTGGCTGCTGCCACCGCTGAGCAATAACTAGCATAA
CCCCTTTGGGGCCTCTAAACGGGTCTTGAGGGGTTTTTTGCTGAAGGGAGGAACTATATCCGGATTGGCG
AATGGGACGCGCCCTGTAGCGGCGCATTAAGCGCGGCGGG
